>Addgene plasmid #202666 | pLVX-TetOne-Puro-PSMD4 | addgene full sequence | sequence record 402526 | Addgene NGS Result
TATCACCTCGAGTTTACTCCCTATCAGTGATAGAGAACGTATGAAGAGTTTACTCCCTATCAGTGATAGA
GAACGTATGCAGACTTTACTCCCTATCAGTGATAGAGAACGTATAAGGAGTTTACTCCCTATCAGTGATA
GAGAACGTATGACCAGTTTACTCCCTATCAGTGATAGAGAACGTATCTACAGTTTACTCCCTATCAGTGA
TAGAGAACGTATATCCAGTTTACTCCCTATCAGTGATAGAGAACGTATAAGCTTTGCTTATGTAAACCAG
GGCGCCTATAAAAGAGTGCTGATTTTTTGAGTAAACTTCAATTCCACAACACTTTTGTCTTATACCAACT
TTCCGTACCACTTCCTACCCTCGTAAAGAATTCGGC
[1131 nt withheld, positions 387-1517]
TAAACCGGTGCCGGCGGATCCAGACCACCTCCCCTGCGAGCTAAGCTGGACAGCCAATGACGGGTAAGAG
AGTGACATTTTTCACTAACCTAAGACAGGAGGGCCGTCAGAGCTACTGCCTAATCCAAAGACGGGTAAAA
GTGATAAAAATGTATCACTCCAACCTAAGACAGGCGCAGCTTCCGAGGGATTTGAGATCCAGACATGATA
AGATACATTGATGAGTTTGGACAAACCAAAACTAGAATGCAGTGAAAAAAATGCCTTATTTGTGAAATTT
GTGATGCTATTGCCTTATTTGTAACCATTATAAGCTGCAATAAACAAGTTAAGTCGATAAACTGGATCTC
TGCTGTCCCTGTAATAAACCCGAAAATTTTGAATTTTTGTAATTTGTTTTTGTAATTCTTTAGTTTGTAT
GTCTGTTGCTATTATGTCTACTATTCTTTCCCCTGCACTGTACCCCCCAATCCCCCCTTTTCTTTTAAAG
GCGATACCGTCGAGATCCGTTCACTAATCGAATGGATCTGTCTCTGTCTCTCTCTCCACCTTCTTCTTCT
ATTCCTTCGGGCCTGTCGGGTCCCCTCGGGGTTGGGAGGTGGGTCTGAAACGATAATGGTGAATATCCCT
GCCTAACTCTATTCACTATAGAAAGTACAGCAAAAACTATTCTTAAACCTACCAAGCCTCCTACTATCAT
TATGAATAATTTTATATACCACAGCCAATTTGTTATGTTAAACCAATTCCACAAACTTGCCCATTTATCT
AATTCCAATAATTCTTGTTCATTCTTTTCTTGCTGGTTTTGCGATTCTTCAATTAAGGAGTGTATTAAGC
TTGTGTAATTGTTAATTTCTCTGTCCCACTCCATCCAGGTCGTGTGATTCCAAATCTGTTCCAGAGATTT
ATTACTCCAACTAGCATTCCAAGGCACAGCAGTGGTGCAAATGAGTTTTCCAGAGCAACCCCAAATCCCC
AGGAGCTGTTGATCCTTTAGGTATCTTTCCACAGCCAGGATTCTTGCCTGGAGCTGCTTGATGCCCCAGA
CTGTGAGTTGCAACAGATGCTGTTGCGCCTCAATAGCCCTCAGCAAATTGTTCTGCTGCTGCACTATACC
AGACAATAATTGTCTGGCCTGTACCGTCAGCGTCATTGACGCTGCGCCCATAGTGCTTCCTGCTGCTCCC
AAGAACCCAAGGAACAAAGCTCCTATTCCCACTGCTCTTTTTTCTCTCTGCACCACTCTTCTCTTTGCCT
TGGTGGGTGCTACTCCTAATGGTTCAATTTTTACTACTTTATATTTATATAATTCACTTCTCCAATTGTC
CCTCATATCTCCTCCTCCAGGTCTGAAGATCAGCGGCCGGCCGCTTGCTGTGCGGTGGTCTTACTTTTGT
TTTGCTCTTCCTCTATCTTGTCTAAAGCTTCCTTGGTGTCTTTTATCTCTATCCTTTGATGCACACAATA
GAGGGTTGCTACTGTATTATATAATGATCTAAGTTCTTCTGATCCTGTCTGAAGGGATGGTTGTAGCTGT
CCCAGTATTTGTCTACAGCCTTCTGATGTTTCTAACAGGCCAGGATTAACTGCGAATCGTTCTAGCTCCC
TGCTTGCCCATACTATATGTTTTAATTTATATTTTTTCTTTCCCCCTGGCCTTAACCGAATTTTTTCCCA
TCGCGATCTAATTCTCCCCCGCTTAATACTGACGCTCTCGCACCCATCTCTCTCCTTCTAGCCTCCGCTA
GTCAAAATTTTTGGCGTACTCACCAGTCGCCGCCCCTCGCCTCTTGCCGTGCGCGCTTCAGCAAGCCGAG
TCCTGCGTCGAGAGAGCTCCTCTGGTTTCCCTTTCGCTTTCAAGTCCCTGTTCGGGCGCCACTGCTAGAG
ATTTTCCACACTGACTAAAAGGGTCTGAGGGATCTCTAGTTACCAGAGTCACACAACAGACGGGCACACA
CTACTTGAAGCACTCAAGGCAAGCTTTATTGAGGCTTAAGCAGTGGGTTCCCTAGTTAGCCAGAGAGCTC
CCAGGCTCAGATCTGGTCTAACCAGAGAGACCCAGTACAGGCAAAAAGCAGCTGCTTATATGCAGGATCT
GAGGGCTCGCCACTCCCCAGTCCCGCCCAGGCCACGCCTCCCTGGAAAGTCCCCAGCGGAAAGTCCCTTG
TAGCAAGCTCGATATCAGCAGTTCTTGAAGTACTCCGGATGCAGCTCTCGGGCCACGTGATGAAATGCTA
GGCGGCTGTCAAACCTCCACTCTAACACTTCTCTCTCCGGGTCATCCATCCCATGCAGGCTCACAGGGTG
TAACAAGCTGGTGTTCTCTCCTTTATTGGCCTCTTCTACCTTATCTGGCTCAACTGGTACTAGCTTGTAG
CACCATCCAAAGGTCAGTGGATATCTGACCCCTGGCCCTGGTGTGTAGTTCTGCTAATCAGGGAAGTAGC
CTTGTGTGTGGTAGATCCACAGATCAAGGATATCTTGTCTTCTTTGGGAGTGAATTAGCCCTTCCAACTA
CTAAGTTTGTAGTACATATTTAACAAATACAATTTCTTTAAAATGAAAATAATTCAGAGGAATCACAGGT
TTAGAGTAAATGAAACCACAGGTAATTGGCAGTGGTAATAGGGTATGGGGTGGGAAGTTTGGGATGATTT
TGGTTAGCTTGAGTTATCCAGTTGATCCAGACATGATAAGATACATTGATGAGTTTGGACAAACCACAAC
TAGAATGCAGTGAAAAAAATGCTTTATTTGTGAAATTTGTGATGCTATTGCTTTATTTGTAACCATTATA
AGCTGCAATAAACAAGTTGATCTCCCGATCCGTCGACGTCAGGTGGCACTTTTCGGGGAAATGTGCGCGG
AACCCCTATTTGTTTATTTTTCTAAATACATTCAAATATGTATCCGCTCATGAGACAATAACCCTGATAA
ATGCTTCAATAATATTGAAAAAGGAAGAGTATGAGTATTCAACATTTCCGTGTCGCCCTTATTCCCTTTT
TTGCGGCATTTTGCCTTCCTGTTTTTGCTCACCCAGAAACGCTGGTGAAAGTAAAAGATGCTGAAGATCA
GTTGGGTGCACGAGTGGGTTACATCGAACTGGATCTCAACAGCGGTAAGATCCTTGAGAGTTTTCGCCCC
GAAGAACGTTTTCCAATGATGAGCACTTTTAAAGTTCTGCTATGTGGCGCGGTATTATCCCGTATTGACG
CCGGGCAAGAGCAACTCGGTCGCCGCATACACTATTCTCAGAATGACTTGGTTGAGTACTCACCAGTCAC
AGAAAAGCATCTTACGGATGGCATGACAGTAAGAGAATTATGCAGTGCTGCCATAACCATGAGTGATAAC
ACTGCGGCCAACTTACTTCTGACAACGATCGGAGGACCGAAGGAGCTAACCGCTTTTTTGCACAACATGG
GGGATCATGTAACTCGCCTTGATCGTTGGGAACCGGAGCTGAATGAAGCCATACCAAACGACGAGCGTGA
CACCACGATGCCTGTAGCAATGGCAACAACGTTGCGCAAACTATTAACTGGCGAACTACTTACTCTAGCT
TCCCGGCAACAATTAATAGACTGGATGGAGGCGGATAAAGTTGCAGGACCACTTCTGCGCTCGGCCCTTC
CGGCTGGCTGGTTTATTGCTGATAAATCTGGAGCCGGTGAGCGTGGGTCTCGCGGTATCATTGCAGCACT
GGGGCCAGATGGTAAGCCCTCCCGTATCGTAGTTATCTACACGACGGGGAGTCAGGCAACTATGGATGAA
CGAAATAGACAGATCGCTGAGATAGGTGCCTCACTGATTAAGCATTGGTAACTGTCAGACCAAGTTTACT
CATATATACTTTAGATTGATTTAAAACTTCATTTTTAATTTAAAAGGATCTAGGTGAAGATCCTTTTTGA
TAATCTCATGACCAAAATCCCTTAACGTGAGTTTTCGTTCCACTGAGCGTCAGACCCCGTAGAAAAGATC
AAAGGATCTTCTTGAGATCCTTTTTTTCTGCGCGTAATCTGCTGCTTGCAAACAAAAAAACCACCGCTAC
CAGCGGTGGTTTGTTTGCCGGATCAAGAGCTACCAACTCTTTTTCCGAAGGTAACTGGCTTCAGCAGAGC
GCAGATACCAAATACTGTTCTTCTAGTGTAGCCGTAGTTAGGCCACCACTTCAAGAACTCTGTAGCACCG
CCTACATACCTCGCTCTGCTAATCCTGTTACCAGTGGCTGCTGCCAGTGGCGATAAGTCGTGTCTTACCG
GGTTGGACTCAAGACGATAGTTACCGGATAAGGCGCAGCGGTCGGGCTGAACGGGGGGTTCGTGCACACA
GCCCAGCTTGGAGCGAACGACCTACACCGAACTGAGATACCTACAGCGTGAGCTATGAGAAAGCGCCACG
CTTCCCGAAGGGAGAAAGGCGGACAGGTATCCGGTAAGCGGCAGGGTCGGAACAGGAGAGCGCACGAGGG
AGCTTCCAGGGGGAAACGCCTGGTATCTTTATAGTCCTGTCGGGTTTCGCCACCTCTGACTTGAGCGTCG
ATTTTTGTGATGCTCGTCAGGGGGGCGGAGCCTATGGAAAAACGCCAGCAACGCGGCCTTTTTACGGTTC
CTGGCCTTTTGCTGGCCTTTTGCTCACATGTTCTTTCCTGCGTTATCCCCTGATTCTGTGGATAACCGTA
TTACCGCCTTTGAGTGAGCTGATACCGCTCGCCGCAGCCGAACGACCGAGCGCAGCGAGTCAGTGAGCGA
GGAAGCGGAAGAGCGCCCAATACGCAAACCGCCTCTCCCCGCGCGTTGGCCGATTCATTAATGCAGCTGG
CACGACAGGTTTCCCGACTGGAAAGCGGGCAGTGAGCGCAACGCAATTAATGTGAGTTAGCTCACTCATT
AGGCACCCCAGGCTTTACACTTTATGCTTCCGGCTCGTATGTTGTGTGGAATTGTGAGCGGATAACAATT
TCACACAGGAAACAGCTATGACCATGATTACGCCAAGCTCTAGCTAGAGGTCGACGGTAAACGCTAGCAA
TGTCAAGGCCTCTCACTCTCTGATATTCATTTCTTTGCAAGTTATAAATACTGAATAATAAGATGACATG
AACTACTACTGCTAGAGATTTTCCACACTGACTAAAAGGGTCTGAGGGATCTCTAGTTACCAGAGTCACA
CAACAGACGGGCACACACTACTTGAAGCACTCAAGGCAAGCTTTATTGAGGCTTAAGCAGTGGGTTCCCT
AGTTAGCCAGAGAGCTCCCAGGCTCAGATCTGGTCTAACCAGAGAGACCCAGTACAGGCAAAAAGCAGCT
GCTTATATGCAGGATCTGAGGGCTCGCCACTCCCCAGTCCCGCCCAGGCCACGCCTCCCTGGAAAGTCCC
CAGCGGAAAGTCCCTTGTAGCAAGCTCGATATCAGCAGTTCTTGAAGTACTCCGGATGCAGCTCTCGGGC
CACGTGATGAAATGCTAGGCGGCTGTCAAACCTCCACTCTAACACTTCTCTCTCCGGGTCATCCATCCCA
TGCAGGCTCACAGGGTGTAACAAGCTGGTGTTCTCTCCTTTATTGGCCTCTTCTACCTTATCTGGCTCAA
CTGGTACTAGCTTGTAGCACCATCCAAAGGTCAGTGGATATCTGACCCCTGGCCCTGGTGTGTAGTTCTG
CTAATCAGGGAAGTAGCCTTGTGTGTGGTAGATCCACAGATCAAGGATATCTTGTCTTCGTTGGGAGTGA
ATTAGCCCTTCCAGTCCCCTCTTTTCTTTTAAAAAGTGGCTAAGATCTACAGCTGCCTTGTAAGTCATTG
GTCTTAAAGGTACCTGAGGTGTGACTGGAAAACCCACCTCCTCCTCCTCTTGTGCTTCTAGCCAGGCACA
ATCAGCATTGGTAGCTGCTGTATTGCTACTTGTGATTGCTCCATGTTTTTCTAGGTCTCGACTGCAGAAT
TAATTCCAGGCGGGGAGGCGGCCCAAAGGGAGATCCGACTCGTCTGAGGGCGAAGGCGAAGACGCGGAAG
AGGCCGCAGAGCCGGCAGCAGGCCGCGGGAAGGAAGGTCCGCTGGATTGAGGGCCGAAGGGACGTAGCAG
AAGGACGTCCCGCGCAGAATCCAGGTGGCAACACAGGCGAGCAGCCATGGAAAGGACGTCAGCTTCCCCG
ACAACACCACGGAATTGTCAGTGCCCAACAGCCGAGCCCCTGTCCAGCAGCGGGCAAGGCAGGCGGCGAT
GAGTTCCGCCGTGGCAATAGGGAGGGGGAAAGCGAAAGTCCCGGAAAGGAGCTGACAGGTGGTGGCAATG
CCCCAACCAGTGGGGGTTGCGTCAGCAAACACAGTGCACACCACGCCACGTTGCCTGACAACGGGCCACA
ACTCCTCATAAAGAGACAGCAACCAGGATTTATACAAGGAGGAGAAAATGAAAGCCATACGGGAAGCAAT
AGCATGATACAAAGGCATTAAAGCAGCGTATCCACATAGCGTAAAAGGAGCAACATAGTTAAGAATACCA
GTCAATCTTTCACAAATTTTGTAATCCAGAGGTTGATTGTTCCAGACGCGTTCAGGCACCGGGCTTGCGG
GTCATGCACCAGGTGCGCGGTCCTTCGGGCACCTCGACGTCGGCGGTGACGGTGAAGCCGAGCCGCTCGT
AGAAGGGGAGGTTGCGGGGCGCGGAGGTCTCCAGGAAGGCGGGCACCCCGGCGCGCTCGGCCGCCTCCAC
TCCGGGGAGCACGACGGCGCTGCCCAGACCCTTGCCCTGGTGGTCGGGCGAGACGCCGACGGTGGCCAGG
AACCACGCGGGCTCCTTGGGCCGGTGCGGCGCCAGGAGGCCTTCCATCTGTTGCTGCGCGGCCAGCCGGG
AACCGCTCAACTCGGCCATGCGCGGGCCGATCTCGGCGAACACCGCCCCCGCTTCGACGCTCTCCGGCGT
GGTCCAGACCGCCACCGCGGCGCCGTCGTCCGCGACCCACACCTTGCCGATGTCGAGCCCGACGCGCGTG
AGGAAGAGTTCTTGCAGCTCGGTGACCCGCTCGATGTGGCGGTCCGGGTCGACGGTGTGGCGCGTGGCGG
GGTAGTCGGCGAACGCGGCGGCGAGGGTGCGTACGGCCCGGGGGACGTCGTCGCGGGTGGCGAGGCGCAC
CGTGGGCTTGTACTCGGTCATGGTCGCGTTTTGCAAAAGCCTAGGCCTCCAAAAAAGCCTCCTCACTACT
TCTGGAATAGCTCAGAGGCCGAGGCGGCCTCGGCCTCTGCATAAATAAAAAAAATTAGTCAGCCATGGGG
CGGAGAATGGGCGGAACTGGGCGGAGTTAGGGGCGGGATGGGCGGAGTTAGGGGCGGGACTATGGTTGCT
GACTAATTGAGATGCATGCTTTGCATACTTCTGCCTGCTGGGGAGCCTGGGGACTTTCCACACCTGGTTG
CTGACTAATTGAGATGCATGCTTTGCATACTTCTGCCTGCTGGGGAGCCTGGGGACTTTCCACACCCTAA
CTGACACACATTCGCGCGTTTACCCGGGGAGCATGTCAAGGTCAAAATCGTCAAGAGCGTCAGCAGGCAG
CATATCAAGGTCAAAGTCGTCAAGGGCATCGGCTGGGAGCATGTCTAAGTCAAAATCGTCAAGGGCGTCG
GTCGGCCCGCCGCTTTCGCACTTTAGCTGTTTCTCCAGGCCACATATGATTAGTTCCAGGCCGAAAAGGA
AGGCAGGTTCGGCTCCCTGCCGGTCGAACAGCTCAATTGCTTGTTTCAGAAGTGGGGGCATAGAATCGGT
GGTAGGTGTCTCTCTTTCCTCTTTTGCTACTTGATGCTCCTGTTCCTCCAATACGCAGCCCAGTGTAAAG
TGGCCCACGGCGGACAGAGCGTACAGTGCGTTCTCCAGGGAGAAGCCTTGCTGACACAGGAACGCGAGCT
GATTTTCCAGGGTTTCGTACTGTTTCTCTGTTGGGCGGGTGCCGAGATGCACTTTAGCCCCGTCGCGATG
TGAGAGGAGAGCACAGCGGTATGACTTGGCGTTGTTCCGCAGAAAGTCTTGCCATGACTCGCCTTCCAGG
GGGCAGGAGTGGGTATGATGCCTGTCCAGCATCTCGATTGGCAGGGCATCGAGCAGGGCCCGCTTGTTCT
TCACGTGCCAGTACAGGGTAGGCTGCTCAACTCCCAGCTTTTGAGCGAGTTTCCTTGTCGTCAGGCCTTC
GATACCGACTCCATTGAGTAATTCCAGAGCAGAGTTTATGACTTTGCTCTTGTCCAGTCTAGACATGGTA
ATTCGATGATCCCCCTGGGGAGAGAGGTCGGTGATTCGGTCAACGAGGGAGCCGACTGCCGACGTGCGCT
CCGGAGGCTTGCAGAATGCGGAACACCGCGCGGGCAGGAACAGGGCCCACACTACCGCCCCACACCCCGC
CTCCCGCACCGCCCCTTCCCGGCCGCTGCTCTCGGCGCGCCCTGCTGAGCAGCCGCTATTGGCCACAGCC
CATCGCGGTCGGCGCGCTGCCATTGCTCCCTGGCGCTGTCCGTCTGCGAGGGTACTAGTGAGACGTGCGG
CTTCCGTTTGTCACGTCCGGCACGCCGCGAACCGCAAGGAACCTTCCCGACTTAGGGGCGGAGCAGGAAG
CGTCGCCGGGGGGCCCACAAGGGTAGCGGCGAAGATCCGGGTGACGCTGCGAACGGACGTGAAGAATGTG
CGAGACCCAGGGTCGGCGCCGCTGCGTTTCCCGGAACCACGCCCAGAGCAGCCGCGTCCCTGCGCAAACC
CAGGGCTGCCTTGGAAAAGGCGCAACCCCAACCCCGTGGAAT
Features (pLannotate 1.2.2; 25 found; start..end, strand, type, name):
     10..377     +  promoter       TRE3GS promoter: 3rd-generation Tet-responsive promoter that can be activated by binding of Tet-On® 3G, modified to eliminate binding sites for endogenous mammalian transcription factors
    387..1517    +  CDS            PSMD4 (sequence withheld): PSMD4_HUMAN - Also known as MCB1. Experimental evidence at protein level: Swiss-Prot protein existence level 1. Component of the 26S proteasome, a multiprotein complex involved in the ATP-dependent degradation of ubiquitinated proteins. This complex plays a key role in the maintenance of protein homeostasis by removing misfolded or damaged proteins, which could impair cellular functions, and by removing proteins whose functions are no longer required. Therefore, the proteasome participates in numerous cellular processes, including cell cycle progression, apoptosis, or DNA damage repair. PSMD4
   1713..1847    -  polyA_signal   SV40 poly(A) signal: SV40 polyadenylation signal
   1891..2006    -  misc_feature   cPPT/CTS: central polypurine tract and central termination sequence of HIV-1 (lacking the first T)
   2021..2121    -  CDS            Rev (fragment): human immunodeficiency virus 1 (HIV-1) Rev protein; rev; enhances nuclear export of unspliced and incompletely spliced viral mRNAs
   2498..2731    -  misc_feature   RRE: The Rev response element (RRE) of HIV-1 allows for Rev-dependent mRNA export from the nucleus to the cytoplasm.
   2906..3244    -  CDS            HIV-1 gag (fragment): gag protein from human immunodeficiency virus 1; gag
   3228..3353    -  misc_feature   HIV-1 Ψ: packaging signal of human immunodeficiency virus type 1
   3400..3657    -  LTR            5' LTR (truncated): truncated 5' long terminal repeat (LTR) from HIV-1
   3705..4034    -  CDS            nef (fragment): NEF_HV1BR - Experimental evidence at protein level: Swiss-Prot protein existence level 1. Extracellular Nef protein targets CD4(+) T-lymphocytes for apoptosis by interacting with CXCR4 surface receptors (PubMed:14990729). From Human immunodeficiency virus type 1 group M subtype B (isolate BRU/LAI) (HIV-1).
   4201..4335    -  polyA_signal   SV40 poly(A) signal: SV40 polyadenylation signal
   4383..4487    +  promoter       AmpR promoter: bla
   4488..5348    +  CDS            AmpR: β-lactamase; bla; confers resistance to ampicillin, carbenicillin, and related antibiotics
   5519..6107    +  rep_origin     ori: high-copy-number ColE1/pMB1/pBR322/pUC origin of replication
   6290..6382    +  CDS            lacI (fragment): lac repressor; lacI; The lac repressor binds to the lac operator to inhibit transcription in E. coli. This inhibition can be relieved by adding lactose or isopropyl-β-D-thiogalactopyranoside (IPTG).
   6395..6416    +  protein_bind   CAP binding site: CAP binding activates transcription in the presence of cAMP. E. coli catabolite activator protein
   6431..6461    +  promoter       lac promoter: promoter for the E. coli lac operon
   6469..6485    +  protein_bind   lac operator: The lac repressor binds to the lac operator to inhibit transcription in E. coli. This inhibition can be relieved by adding lactose or isopropyl-β-D-thiogalactopyranoside (IPTG). lac repressor encoded by lacI
   6637..6894    -  LTR            5' LTR (truncated): truncated 5' long terminal repeat (LTR) from HIV-1
   6942..7460    -  CDS            nef (fragment): NEF_HV1BR - Experimental evidence at protein level: Swiss-Prot protein existence level 1. Extracellular Nef protein targets CD4(+) T-lymphocytes for apoptosis by interacting with CXCR4 surface receptors (PubMed:14990729). From Human immunodeficiency virus type 1 group M subtype B (isolate BRU/LAI) (HIV-1).
   7477..8065    -  misc_feature   WPRE: woodchuck hepatitis virus posttranscriptional regulatory element
   8079..8678    -  CDS            PuroR: puromycin N-acetyltransferase; pac from Streptomyces alboniger; confers resistance to puromycin
   8687..9016    -  promoter       SV40 promoter: SV40 enhancer and early promoter
   9027..9773    -  CDS            Tet-On® 3G: modified rtTA protein that binds tightly to promoters containing the tet operator in the presence of doxycycline
   9792..10302   -  promoter       hPGK promoter: human phosphoglycerate kinase 1 promoter
