[The description below was written by a language model from this plasmid's Addgene catalogue record and pLannotate feature annotations shown in this document.]
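Description:
pLVX-TetOne-Puro-PSMD4 is an HIV-1-based lentiviral expression plasmid built on the pLVX-TetOne-Puro backbone. It delivers an all-in-one, doxycycline-inducible copy of human PSMD4 (also called Rpn10 or S5A), the non-ATPase ubiquitin receptor subunit of the 26S proteasome. In bacteria it is maintained through a high-copy ColE1/pUC-type origin and an ampicillin resistance gene. A residual lac promoter/operator segment from the cloning backbone is also annotated. The lentiviral portion carries LTR sequences with flanking nef fragments, the Ψ packaging signal with a partial gag region, the RRE for Rev-dependent nuclear export, the cPPT/CTS and a WPRE. Together these allow the transfer RNA to be packaged, integrated and efficiently expressed when viral proteins are supplied in trans. The record describes it as a third-generation vector.

The payload consists of two opposing units. In the same orientation as the viral genome, the constitutive human PGK promoter drives the Tet-On 3G transactivator, followed by an SV40 promoter driving puromycin N-acetyltransferase for selection of transduced mammalian cells. In the opposite orientation, the TRE3GS promoter controls the PSMD4 coding sequence, which was inserted by Gibson assembly, and an SV40 polyadenylation signal is annotated downstream of it. When doxycycline is present, Tet-On 3G binds TRE3GS and switches on PSMD4. Placing the inducible cassette antisense to the viral transcript helps limit interference between the units. No epitope tag or reporter is annotated. The construct is suited to making stable, puromycin-selected cell lines with controllable PSMD4 overexpression. The associated study concerned the dependence of human cancers on aneuploidy.
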