Addgene plasmid #202666: pLVX-TetOne-Puro-PSMD4
Purpose: Tet-ON 3rd generation expression vector with inducible expression of PSMD4 and a puromycin selection cassette
Depositing lab: Jason Sheltzer. Depositing organization: Yale University. Publication: Oncogene-like addiction to aneuploidy in human cancers. Girish V, Lakhani AA, Thompson SL, Scaduto CM, Brown LM, Hagenson RA, Sausville EL, Mendelson BE, Kandikuppa PK, Lukow DA, Yuan ML, Stevens EC, Lee SN, Schukken KM, Akalu SM, Vasudevan A, Zou C, Salovska B, Li W, Smith JC, Taylor AM, Martienssen RA, Liu Y, Sun R, Sheltzer JM. Science. 2023 Jul 6:eadg4521. doi: 10.1126/science.adg4521. PubMed 37410869.
Backbone
  Vector backbone: pLVx-TetOne-Puro
  Vector type: Mammalian Expression, Lentiviral
  Selectable markers: Puromycin
Growth in bacteria
  Bacterial resistance: Ampicillin, 100 μg/mL
  Growth temperature: 37°C
  Growth strain: NEB Stable
  Copy number: Unknown
Gene/Insert
  Gene/Insert name: proteasome 26S subunit ubiquitin receptor, non-ATPase 4
  Species: H. sapiens (human)
  Entrez Gene: PSMD4 (a.k.a. AF, AF-1, ASF, MCB1, Rpn10, S5A, pUB-R5)
  Cloning method: Gibson Cloning
  Sequencing primers: 5′ Unknown
Terms and licenses: Academic/Nonprofit Terms; Industry Terms: Not Available to Industry
How to cite: pLVX-TetOne-Puro-PSMD4 was a gift from Jason Sheltzer (Addgene plasmid # 202666 ; http://n2t.net/addgene:202666 ; RRID:Addgene_202666)
